>Addgene plasmid #64324 | pU6-(BbsI)_CBh-Cas9-T2A-mCherry | addgene full sequence | sequence record 337271 | Addgene NGS Result
GAGGGCCTATTTCCCATGATTCCTTCATATTTGCATATACGATACAAGGCTGTTAGAGAGATAATTGGAA
TTAATTTGACTGTAAACACAAAGATATTAGTACAAAATACGTGACGTAGAAAGTAATAATTTCTTGGGTA
GTTTGCAGTTTTAAAATTATGTTTTAAAATGGACTATCATATGCTTACCGTAACTTGAAAGTATTTCGAT
TTCTTGGCTTTATATATCTTGTGGAAAGGACGAAACACCGGGTCTTCGAGAAGACCTGTTTTAGAGCTAG
AAATAGCAAGTTAAAATAAGGCTAGTCCGTTATCAACTTGAAAAAGTGGCACCGAGTCGGTGCTTTTTTG
TTTTAGAGCTAGAAATAGCAAGTTAAAATAAGGCTAGTCCGTTTTTAGCGCGTGCGCCAATTCTGCAGAC
AAATGGCTCTAGAGGTACCCGTTACATAACTTACGGTAAATGGCCCGCCTGGCTGACCGCCCAACGACCC
CCGCCCATTGACGTCAATAGTAACGCCAATAGGGACTTTCCATTGACGTCAATGGGTGGAGTATTTACGG
TAAACTGCCCACTTGGCAGTACATCAAGTGTATCATATGCCAAGTACGCCCCCTATTGACGTCAATGACG
GTAAATGGCCCGCCTGGCATTGTGCCCAGTACATGACCTTATGGGACTTTCCTACTTGGCAGTACATCTA
CGTATTAGTCATCGCTATTACCATGGTCGAGGTGAGCCCCACGTTCTGCTTCACTCTCCCCATCTCCCCC
CCCTCCCCACCCCCAATTTTGTATTTATTTATTTTTTAATTATTTTGTGCAGCGATGGGGGCGGGGGGGG
GGGGGGGGCGCGCGCCGGGGGGGGGGGGGGGGGGSGGGGGGSGGGGSGGGGSGRGGCGGRGAGGTGCGGC
GGCAGCCAATCAGAGCGGCGCGCTCCGAAAGTTTCCTTTTATGGCGAGGCGGCGGCGGCGGCGGCCCTAT
AAAAAGCGAAGCGCGCGGCGGGCGGGAGTCGCTGCGCGCTGCCTTCGCCCCGTGCCCCGCTCCGCCGCCG
CCTCGCGCCGCCCGCCCCGGCTCTGACTGACCGCGTTACTCCCACAGGTGAGCGGGCGGGACGGCCCTTC
TCCTCCGGGCTGTAATTAGCTGAGCAAGAGGTAAGGGTTTAAGGGATGGTTGGTTGGTGGGGTATTAATG
TTTAATTACCTGGAGCACCTGCCTGAAATCACTTTTTTTCAGGTTGGACCGGTGCCACCATGGACTATAA
GGACCACGACGGAGACTACAAGGATCATGATATTGATTACAAAGACGATGACGATAAGATGGCCCCAAAG
AAGAAGCGGAAGGTCGGTATCCACGGAGTCCCAGCAGCCGACAAGAAGTACAGCATCGGCCTGGACATCG
GCACCAACTCTGTGGGCTGGGCCGTGATCACCGACGAGTACAAGGTGCCCAGCAAGAAATTCAAGGTGCT
GGGCAACACCGACCGGCACAGCATCAAGAAGAACCTGATCGGAGCCCTGCTGTTCGACAGCGGCGAAACA
GCCGAGGCCACCCGGCTGAAGAGAACCGCCAGAAGAAGATACACCAGACGGAAGAACCGGATCTGCTATC
TGCAAGAGATCTTCAGCAACGAGATGGCCAAGGTGGACGACAGCTTCTTCCACAGACTGGAAGAGTCCTT
CCTGGTGGAAGAGGATAAGAAGCACGAGCGGCACCCCATCTTCGGCAACATCGTGGACGAGGTGGCCTAC
CACGAGAAGTACCCCACCATCTACCACCTGAGAAAGAAACTGGTGGACAGCACCGACAAGGCCGACCTGC
GGCTGATCTATCTGGCCCTGGCCCACATGATCAAGTTCCGGGGCCACTTCCTGATCGAGGGCGACCTGAA
CCCCGACAACAGCGACGTGGACAAGCTGTTCATCCAGCTGGTGCAGACCTACAACCAGCTGTTCGAGGAA
AACCCCATCAACGCCAGCGGCGTGGACGCCAAGGCCATCCTGTCTGCCAGACTGAGCAAGAGCAGACGGC
TGGAAAATCTGATCGCCCAGCTGCCCGGCGAGAAGAAGAATGGCCTGTTCGGAAACCTGATTGCCCTGAG
CCTGGGCCTGACCCCCAACTTCAAGAGCAACTTCGACCTGGCCGAGGATGCCAAACTGCAGCTGAGCAAG
GACACCTACGACGACGACCTGGACAACCTGCTGGCCCAGATCGGCGACCAGTACGCCGACCTGTTTCTGG
CCGCCAAGAACCTGTCCGACGCCATCCTGCTGAGCGACATCCTGAGAGTGAACACCGAGATCACCAAGGC
CCCCCTGAGCGCCTCTATGATCAAGAGATACGACGAGCACCACCAGGACCTGACCCTGCTGAAAGCTCTC
GTGCGGCAGCAGCTGCCTGAGAAGTACAAAGAGATTTTCTTCGACCAGAGCAAGAACGGCTACGCCGGCT
ACATTGACGGCGGAGCCAGCCAGGAAGAGTTCTACAAGTTCATCAAGCCCATCCTGGAAAAGATGGACGG
CACCGAGGAACTGCTCGTGAAGCTGAACAGAGAGGACCTGCTGCGGAAGCAGCGGACCTTCGACAACGGC
AGCATCCCCCACCAGATCCACCTGGGAGAGCTGCACGCCATTCTGCGGCGGCAGGAAGATTTTTACCCAT
TCCTGAAGGACAACCGGGAAAAGATCGAGAAGATCCTGACCTTCCGCATCCCCTACTACGTGGGCCCTCT
GGCCAGGGGAAACAGCAGATTCGCCTGGATGACCAGAAAGAGCGAGGAAACCATCACCCCCTGGAACTTC
GAGGAAGTGGTGGACAAGGGCGCTTCCGCCCAGAGCTTCATCGAGCGGATGACCAACTTCGATAAGAACC
TGCCCAACGAGAAGGTGCTGCCCAAGCACAGCCTGCTGTACGAGTACTTCACCGTGTATAACGAGCTGAC
CAAAGTGAAATACGTGACCGAGGGAATGAGAAAGCCCGCCTTCCTGAGCGGCGAGCAGAAAAAGGCCATC
GTGGACCTGCTGTTCAAGACCAACCGGAAAGTGACCGTGAAGCAGCTGAAAGAGGACTACTTCAAGAAAA
TCGAGTGCTTCGACTCCGTGGAAATCTCCGGCGTGGAAGATCGGTTCAACGCCTCCCTGGGCACATACCA
CGATCTGCTGAAAATTATCAAGGACAAGGACTTCCTGGACAATGAGGAAAACGAGGACATTCTGGAAGAT
ATCGTGCTGACCCTGACACTGTTTGAGGACAGAGAGATGATCGAGGAACGGCTGAAAACCTATGCCCACC
TGTTCGACGACAAAGTGATGAAGCAGCTGAAGCGGCGGAGATACACCGGCTGGGGCAGGCTGAGCCGGAA
GCTGATCAACGGCATCCGGGACAAGCAGTCCGGCAAGACAATCCTGGATTTCCTGAAGTCCGACGGCTTC
GCCAACAGAAACTTCATGCAGCTGATCCACGACGACAGCCTGACCTTTAAAGAGGACATCCAGAAAGCCC
AGGTGTCCGGCCAGGGCGATAGCCTGCACGAGCACATTGCCAATCTGGCCGGCAGCCCCGCCATTAAGAA
GGGCATCCTGCAGACAGTGAAGGTGGTGGACGAGCTCGTGAAAGTGATGGGCCGGCACAAGCCCGAGAAC
ATCGTGATCGAAATGGCCAGAGAGAACCAGACCACCCAGAAGGGACAGAAGAACAGCCGCGAGAGAATGA
AGCGGATCGAAGAGGGCATCAAAGAGCTGGGCAGCCAGATCCTGAAAGAACACCCCGTGGAAAACACCCA
GCTGCAGAACGAGAAGCTGTACCTGTACTACCTGCAGAATGGGCGGGATATGTACGTGGACCAGGAACTG
GACATCAACCGGCTGTCCGACTACGATGTGGACCATATCGTGCCTCAGAGCTTTCTGAAGGACGACTCCA
TCGACAACAAGGTGCTGACCAGAAGCGACAAGAACCGGGGCAAGAGCGACAACGTGCCCTCCGAAGAGGT
CGTGAAGAAGATGAAGAACTACTGGCGGCAGCTGCTGAACGCCAAGCTGATTACCCAGAGAAAGTTCGAC
AATCTGACCAAGGCCGAGAGAGGCGGCCTGAGCGAACTGGATAAGGCCGGCTTCATCAAGAGACAGCTGG
TGGAAACCCGGCAGATCACAAAGCACGTGGCACAGATCCTGGACTCCCGGATGAACACTAAGTACGACGA
GAATGACAAGCTGATCCGGGAAGTGAAAGTGATCACCCTGAAGTCCAAGCTGGTGTCCGATTTCCGGAAG
GATTTCCAGTTTTACAAAGTGCGCGAGATCAACAACTACCACCACGCCCACGACGCCTACCTGAACGCCG
TCGTGGGAACCGCCCTGATCAAAAAGTACCCTAAGCTGGAAAGCGAGTTCGTGTACGGCGACTACAAGGT
GTACGACGTGCGGAAGATGATCGCCAAGAGCGAGCAGGAAATCGGCAAGGCTACCGCCAAGTACTTCTTC
TACAGCAACATCATGAACTTTTTCAAGACCGAGATTACCCTGGCCAACGGCGAGATCCGGAAGCGGCCTC
TGATCGAGACAAACGGCGAAACCGGGGAGATCGTGTGGGATAAGGGCCGGGATTTTGCCACCGTGCGGAA
AGTGCTGAGCATGCCCCAAGTGAATATCGTGAAAAAGACCGAGGTGCAGACAGGCGGCTTCAGCAAAGAG
TCTATCCTGCCCAAGAGGAACAGCGATAAGCTGATCGCCAGAAAGAAGGACTGGGACCCTAAGAAGTACG
GCGGCTTCGACAGCCCCACCGTGGCCTATTCTGTGCTGGTGGTGGCCAAAGTGGAAAAGGGCAAGTCCAA
GAAACTGAAGAGTGTGAAAGAGCTGCTGGGGATCACCATCATGGAAAGAAGCAGCTTCGAGAAGAATCCC
ATCGACTTTCTGGAAGCCAAGGGCTACAAAGAAGTGAAAAAGGACCTGATCATCAAGCTGCCTAAGTACT
CCCTGTTCGAGCTGGAAAACGGCCGGAAGAGAATGCTGGCCTCTGCCGGCGAACTGCAGAAGGGAAACGA
ACTGGCCCTGCCCTCCAAATATGTGAACTTCCTGTACCTGGCCAGCCACTATGAGAAGCTGAAGGGCTCC
CCCGAGGATAATGAGCAGAAACAGCTGTTTGTGGAACAGCACAAGCACTACCTGGACGAGATCATCGAGC
AGATCAGCGAGTTCTCCAAGAGAGTGATCCTGGCCGACGCTAATCTGGACAAAGTGCTGTCCGCCTACAA
CAAGCACCGGGATAAGCCCATCAGAGAGCAGGCCGAGAATATCATCCACCTGTTTACCCTGACCAATCTG
GGAGCCCCTGCCGCCTTCAAGTACTTTGACACCACCATCGACCGGAAGAGGTACACCAGCACCAAAGAGG
TGCTGGACGCCACCCTGATCCACCAGAGCATCACCGGCCTGTACGAGACACGGATCGACCTGTCTCAGCT
GGGAGGCGACAAAAGGCCGGCGGCCACGAAAAAGGCCGGCCAGGCAAAAAAGAAAAAGCTTGAGGGCAGA
GGAAGTCTGCTAACATGCGGTGACGTGGAGGAGAATCCCGGCCCTGCTAGCATGGTGAGCAAGGGCGAGG
AGGATAACATGGCCATCATCAAGGAGTTCATGCGCTTCAAGGTGCACATGGAGGGCTCCGTGAACGGCCA
CGAGTTCGAGATCGAGGGCGAGGGCGAGGGCCGCCCCTACGAGGGCACCCAGACCGCCAAGCTGAAGGTG
ACCAAGGGTGGCCCCCTGCCCTTCGCCTGGGACATCCTGTCCCCTCAGTTCATGTACGGCTCCAAGGCCT
ACGTGAAGCACCCCGCCGACATCCCCGACTACTTGAAGCTGTCCTTCCCCGAGGGCTTCAAGTGGGAGCG
CGTGATGAACTTCGAGGACGGCGGCGTGGTGACCGTGACCCAGGACTCCTCCCTGCAGGACGGCGAGTTC
ATCTACAAGGTGAAGCTGCGCGGCACCAACTTCCCCTCAGACGGCCCCGTAATGCAGAAGAAAACCATGG
GCTGGGAGGCCTCCTCCGAGCGGATGTACCCCGAGGACGGCGCCCTGAAGGGCGAGATCAAGCAGAGGCT
GAAGCTGAAGGACGGCGGCCACTACGACGCTGAGGTCAAGACCACCTACAAGGCCAAGAAGCCCGTGCAG
CTGCCCGGCGCCTACAACGTCAACATCAAGTTGGACATCACCTCCCACAACGAGGACTACACCATCGTGG
AACAGTACGAACGCGCCGAGGGCCGCCACTCCACCGGCGGCATGGACGAGCTGTACAAGTAAGAATTCCT
AGAGCTCGCTGATCAGCCTCGACTGTGCCTTCTAGTTGCCAGCCATCTGTTGTTTGCCCCTCCCCCGTGC
CTTCCTTGACCCTGGAAGGTGCCACTCCCACTGTCCTTTCCTAATAAAATGAGGAAATTGCATCGCATTG
TCTGAGTAGGTGTCATTCTATTCTGGGGGGTGGGGTGGGGCAGGACAGCAAGGGGGAGGATTGGGAAGAG
AATAGCAGGCATGCTGGGGAGCGGCCGCAGGAACCCCTAGTGATGGAGTTGGCCACTCCCTCTCTGCGCG
CTCGCTCGCTCACTGAGGCCGGGCGACCAAAGGTCGCCCGACGCCCGGGCTTTGCCCGGGCGGCCTCAGT
GAGCGAGCGAGCGCGCAGCTGCCTGCAGGGGCGCCTGATGCGGTATTTTCTCCTTACGCATCTGTGCGGT
ATTTCACACCGCATA
[95 nt withheld, positions 6736-6830]
T
[46 nt withheld, positions 6832-6877]
C
[141 nt withheld, positions 6879-7019]
CCTTTGACGTTGGAGTCCACGTTCTTT
[37 nt withheld, positions 7047-7083]
ACTCTATCTCGGGCTATTCTTTTGATTTATAAGGGATTTTGCCGATTTCGGTCTATTGGTTAAAAAATGA
GCTGATTTAACAAAAATTTAACGCGAATTTTAACAAAATATTAACGTTTACAATTTTATGGTGCACTCTC
AGTACAATCTGCTCTGATGCCGCATAGTTAAGCCAGCCCCGACACCCGCCAACACCCGCTGACGCGCCCT
GACGGGCTTGTCTGCTCCCGGCATCCGCTTACAGACAAGCTGTGACCGTCTCCGGGAGCTGCATGTGTCA
GAGGTTTTCACCGTCATCACCGAAACGCGCGAGACGAAAGGGCCTCGTGATACGCCTATTTTTATAGGTT
AATGTCATGATAATAATGGTTTCTTAGACGTCAGGTGGCACTTTTCGGGGAAATGTGCGCGGAACCCCTA
TTTGTTTATTTTTCTAAATACATTCAAATATGTATCCGCTCATGAGACAATAACCCTGATAAATGCTTCA
ATAATATTGAAAAAGGAAGAGTATGAGTATTCAACATTTCCGTGTCGCCCTTATTCCCTTTTTTGCGGCA
TTTTGCCTTCCTGTTTTTGCTCACCCAGAAACGCTGGTGAAAGTAAAAGATGCTGAAGATCAGTTGGGTG
CACGAGTGGGTTACATCGAACTGGATCTCAACAGCGGTAAGATCCTTGAGAGTTTTCGCCCCGAAGAACG
TTTTCCAATGATGAGCACTTTTAAAGTTCTGCTATGTGGCGCGGTATTATCCCGTATTGACGCCGGGCAA
GAGCAACTCGGTCGCCGCATACACTATTCTCAGAATGACTTGGTTGAGTACTCACCAGTCACAGAAAAGC
ATCTTACGGATGGCATGACAGTAAGAGAATTATGCAGTGCTGCCATAACCATGAGTGATAACACTGCGGC
CAACTTACTTCTGACAACGATCGGAGGACCGAAGGAGCTAACCGCTTTTTTGCACAACATGGGGGATCAT
GTAACTCGCCTTGATCGTTGGGAACCGGAGCTGAATGAAGCCATACCAAACGACGAGCGTGACACCACGA
TGCCTGTAGCAATGGCAACAACGTTGCGCAAACTATTAACTGGCGAACTACTTACTCTAGCTTCCCGGCA
ACAATTAATAGACTGGATGGAGGCGGATAAAGTTGCAGGACCACTTCTGCGCTCGGCCCTTCCGGCTGGC
TGGTTTATTGCTGATAAATCTGGAGCCGGTGAGCGTGGAAGCCGCGGTATCATTGCAGCACTGGGGCCAG
ATGGTAAGCCCTCCCGTATCGTAGTTATCTACACGACGGGGAGTCAGGCAACTATGGATGAACGAAATAG
ACAGATCGCTGAGATAGGTGCCTCACTGATTAAGCATTGGTAACTGTCAGACCAAGTTTACTCATATATA
CTTTAGATTGATTTAAAACTTCATTTTTAATTTAAAAGGATCTAGGTGAAGATCCTTTTTGATAATCTCA
TGACCAAAATCCCTTAACGTGAGTTTTCGTTCCACTGAGCGTCAGACCCCGTAGAAAAGATCAAAGGATC
TTCTTGAGATCCTTTTTTTCTGCGCGTAATCTGCTGCTTGCAAACAAAAAAACCACCGCTACCAGCGGTG
GTTTGTTTGCCGGATCAAGAGCTACCAACTCTTTTTCCGAAGGTAACTGGCTTCAGCAGAGCGCAGATAC
CAAATACTGTTCTTCTAGTGTAGCCGTAGTTAGGCCACCACTTCAAGAACTCTGTAGCACCGCCTACATA
CCTCGCTCTGCTAATCCTGTTACCAGTGGCTGCTGCCAGTGGCGATAAGTCGTGTCTTACCGGGTTGGAC
TCAAGACGATAGTTACCGGATAAGGCGCAGCGGTCGGGCTGAACGGGGGGTTCGTGCACACAGCCCAGCT
TGGAGCGAACGACCTACACCGAACTGAGATACCTACAGCGTGAGCTATGAGAAAGCGCCACGCTTCCCGA
AGGGAGAAAGGCGGACAGGTATCCGGTAAGCGGCAGGGTCGGAACAGGAGAGCGCACGAGGGAGCTTCCA
GGGGGAAACGCCTGGTATCTTTATAGTCCTGTCGGGTTTCGCCACCTCTGACTTGAGCGTCGATTTTTGT
GATGCTCGTCAGGGGGGCGGAGCCTATGGAAAAACGCCAGCAACGCGGCCTTTTTACGGTTCCTGGCCTT
TTGCTGGCCTTTTGCTCACATGT
Features (pLannotate 1.2.2; 19 found; start..end, strand, type, name):
      1..241     +  promoter       U6 promoter: RNA polymerase III promoter for human U6 snRNA
    268..343     +  misc_RNA       gRNA scaffold: guide RNA scaffold for the Streptococcus pyogenes CRISPR/Cas9 system
    350..393     +  misc_RNA       gRNA scaffold (fragment): guide RNA scaffold for the Streptococcus pyogenes CRISPR/Cas9 system
    440..725     +  enhancer       CMV enhancer: human cytomegalovirus immediate early enhancer; contains an 18-bp deletion relative to the standard CMV enhancer
    727..1004    +  promoter       chicken β-actin promoter: No description available
   1005..1232    +  intron         hybrid intron: hybrid between chicken β-actin (CBA) and minute virus of mice (MMV) introns (Gray et al., 2011)
   1370..2971    +  CDS            Cas9(N): N-terminal portion of Streptococcus pyogenes Cas9 (Zetsche et al., 2015)
   2972..5470    +  CDS            Cas9(C): C-terminal portion of Streptococcus pyogenes Cas9 (Zetsche et al., 2015)
   5471..5518    +  CDS            nucleoplasmin NLS: bipartite nuclear localization signal from nucleoplasmin
   5582..6289    +  CDS            mCherry: mCherry is a basic (constitutively fluorescent) red fluorescent protein published in 2004, derived from Discosoma sp.. It is reported to be a very rapidly-maturing monomer with low acid sensitivity.
   6323..6434    +  polyA_signal   bGH poly(A) signal: bovine growth hormone polyadenylation signal
   6539..6679    +  repeat_region  AAV2 ITR: inverted terminal repeat of adeno-associated virus serotype 2 inverted
   6684..6735    -  misc_feature   bom (fragment): basis of mobility region from pBR322
   6754..7209    +  rep_origin     f1 ori (sequence partly withheld): f1 bacteriophage origin of replication; arrow indicates direction of (+) strand synthesis
   7210..7259    -  misc_feature   bom (fragment): basis of mobility region from pBR322
   7361..7396    -  CDS            rop (fragment): Rop protein, which maintains plasmids at low copy number; rop
   7491..7595    +  promoter       AmpR promoter: bla
   7596..8456    +  CDS            AmpR: β-lactamase; bla; confers resistance to ampicillin, carbenicillin, and related antibiotics
   8627..9215    +  rep_origin     ori: high-copy-number ColE1/pMB1/pBR322/pUC origin of replication
