>Addgene plasmid #64324 | pU6-(BbsI)_CBh-Cas9-T2A-mCherry | analyzer sequence | sequence record 123058
CCCCACGAGGGCCTATTTCCCATGATTCCTTCATATTTGCATATACGATACAAGGCTGTTAGAGAGATAA
TTGGAATTAATTTGACTGTAAACACAAAGATATTAGTACAAAATACGTGACGTAGAAAGTAATAATTTCT
TGGGTAGTTTGCAGTTTTAAAATTATGTTTTAAAATGGACTATCATATGCTTACCGTAACTTGAAAGTAT
TTCGATTTCTTGGCTTTATATATCTTGTGGAAAGGACGAAACACCGGGTCTTCGAGAAGACCTGTTTTAG
AGCTAGAAATAGCAAGTTAAAATAAGGCTAGTCCGTTATCAACTTGAAAAAGTGGCACCGAGTCGGTGCT
TTTTTGTTTTAGAGCTAGAAATAGCAAGTTAAAATAAGGCTAGTCCGTTTTTAGCGCGTGCGCCAATTCT
GCAGACAAATGGCTCTAGAGGTACCCGTTACATAACTTACGGTAAATGGCCCGCCTGGCTGACCGCCCAA
CGACCCCCGCCCATTGACGTCAATAGTAACGCCAATAGGGACTTTCCATTGACGTCAATGGGTGGAGTAT
TTACGGTAAACTGCCCACTTGGCAGTACATCAAGTGTATCATATGCCAAGTACGCCCCCTATTGACGTCA
ATGACGGTAAATGGCCCGCCTGGCATTGTGCCCAGTACATGACCTTATGGGACTTTCCTACTTGGCAGTA
CATCTACGTATTAGTCATCGCTATTACCATGGTCGAGGTGAGCCCCACGTTCTGCTTCACTCTCCCCATC
TCCCCCCCCTCCCCACCCCCAATTTTGTATTTATTTATTTTTTAATTATTTTGTGCAGCGATGGGGGCGG
GGGGGGGGGGGGGGCGCGCGCCAGGCGGGGCGGGGCGGGGCGAGGGGCGGGGCGGGGCGAGGCGGAGAGG
TGCGGCGGCAGCCAATCAGAGCGGCGCGCTCCGAAAGTTTCCTTTTATGGCGAGGCGGCGGCGGCGGCGG
CCCTATAAAAAGCGAAGCGCGCGGCGGGCGGGAGTCGCTGCGACGCTGCCTTCGCCCCGTGCCCCGCTCC
GCCGCCGCCTCGCGCCGCCCGCCCCGGCTCTGACTGACCGCGTTACTCCCACAGGTGAGCGGGCGGGACG
GCCCTTCTCCTCCGGGCTGTAATTAGCTGAGCAAGAGGTAAGGGTTTAAGGGATGGTTGGTTGGTGGGGT
ATTAATGTTTAATTACCTGGAGCACCTGCCTGAAATCACTTTTTTTCAGGTTGGACCGGTGCCACCATGG
ACTATAAGGACCACGACGGAGACTACAAGGATCATGATATTGATTACAAAGACGATGACGATAAGATGGC
CCCAAAGAAGAAGCGGAAGGTCGGTATCCACGGAGTCCCAGCAGCCGACAAGAAGTACAGCATCGGCCTG
GACATCGGCACCAACTCTGTGGGCTGGGCCGTGATCACCGACGAGTACAAGGTGCCCAGCAAGAAATTCA
AGGTGCTGGGCAACACCGACCGGCACAGCATCAAGAAGAACCTGATCGGAGCCCTGCTGTTCGACAGCGG
CGAAACAGCCGAGGCCACCCGGCTGAAGAGAACCGCCAGAAGAAGATACACCAGACGGAAGAACCGGATC
TGCTATCTGCAAGAGATCTTCAGCAACGAGATGGCCAAGGTGGACGACAGCTTCTTCCACAGACTGGAAG
AGTCCTTCCTGGTGGAAGAGGATAAGAAGCACGAGCGGCACCCCATCTTCGGCAACATCGTGGACGAGGT
GGCCTACCACGAGAAGTACCCCACCATCTACCACCTGAGAAAGAAACTGGTGGACAGCACCGACAAGGCC
GACCTGCGGCTGATCTATCTGGCCCTGGCCCACATGATCAAGTTCCGGGGCCACTTCCTGATCGAGGGCG
ACCTGAACCCCGACAACAGCGACGTGGACAAGCTGTTCATCCAGCTGGTGCAGACCTACAACCAGCTGTT
CGAGGAAAACCCCATCAACGCCAGCGGCGTGGACGCCAAGGCCATCCTGTCTGCCAGACTGAGCAAGAGC
AGACGGCTGGAAAATCTGATCGCCCAGCTGCCCGGCGAGAAGAAGAATGGCCTGTTCGGAAACCTGATTG
CCCTGAGCCTGGGCCTGACCCCCAACTTCAAGAGCAACTTCGACCTGGCCGAGGATGCCAAACTGCAGCT
GAGCAAGGACACCTACGACGACGACCTGGACAACCTGCTGGCCCAGATCGGCGACCAGTACGCCGACCTG
TTTCTGGCCGCCAAGAACCTGTCCGACGCCATCCTGCTGAGCGACATCCTGAGAGTGAACACCGAGATCA
CCAAGGCCCCCCTGAGCGCCTCTATGATCAAGAGATACGACGAGCACCACCAGGACCTGACCCTGCTGAA
AGCTCTCGTGCGGCAGCAGCTGCCTGAGAAGTACAAAGAGATTTTCTTCGACCAGAGCAAGAACGGCTAC
GCCGGCTACATTGACGGCGGAGCCAGCCAGGAAGAGTTCTACAAGTTCATCAAGCCCATCCTGGAAAAGA
TGGACGGCACCGAGGAACTGCTCGTGAAGCTGAACAGAGAGGACCTGCTGCGGAAGCAGCGGACCTTCGA
CAACGGCAGCATCCCCCACCAGATCCACCTGGGAGAGCTGCACGCCATTCTGCGGCGGCAGGAAGATTTT
TACCCATTCCTGAAGGACAACCGGGAAAAGATCGAGAAGATCCTGACCTTCCGCATCCCCTACTACGTGG
GCCCTCTGGCCAGGGGAAACAGCAGATTCGCCTGGATGACCAGAAAGAGCGAGGAAACCATCACCCCCTG
GAACTTCGAGGAAGTGGTGGACAAGGGCGCTTCCGCCCAGAGCTTCATCGAGCGGATGACCAACTTCGAT
AAGAACCTGCCCAACGAGAAGGTGCTGCCCAAGCACAGCCTGCTGTACGAGTACTTCACCGTGTATAACG
AGCTGACCAAAGTGAAATACGTGACCGAGGGAATGAGAAAGCCCGCCTTCCTGAGCGGCGAGCAGAAAAA
GGCCATCGTGGACCTGCTGTTCAAGACCAACCGGAAAGTGACCGTGAAGCAGCTGAAAGAGGACTACTTC
AAGAAAATCGAGTGCTTCGACTCCGTGGAAATCTCCGGCGTGGAAGATCGGTTCAACGCCTCCCTGGGCA
CATACCACGATCTGCTGAAAATTATCAAGGACAAGGACTTCCTGGACAATGAGGAAAACGAGGACATTCT
GGAAGATATCGTGCTGACCCTGACACTGTTTGAGGACAGAGAGATGATCGAGGAACGGCTGAAAACCTAT
GCCCACCTGTTCGACGACAAAGTGATGAAGCAGCTGAAGCGGCGGAGATACACCGGCTGGGGCAGGCTGA
GCCGGAAGCTGATCAACGGCATCCGGGACAAGCAGTCCGGCAAGACAATCCTGGATTTCCTGAAGTCCGA
CGGCTTCGCCAACAGAAACTTCATGCAGCTGATCCACGACGACAGCCTGACCTTTAAAGAGGACATCCAG
AAAGCCCAGGTGTCCGGCCAGGGCGATAGCCTGCACGAGCACATTGCCAATCTGGCCGGCAGCCCCGCCA
TTAAGAAGGGCATCCTGCAGACAGTGAAGGTGGTGGACGAGCTCGTGAAAGTGATGGGCCGGCACAAGCC
CGAGAACATCGTGATCGAAATGGCCAGAGAGAACCAGACCACCCAGAAGGGACAGAAGAACAGCCGCGAG
AGAATGAAGCGGATCGAAGAGGGCATCAAAGAGCTGGGCAGCCAGATCCTGAAAGAACACCCCGTGGAAA
ACACCCAGCTGCAGAACGAGAAGCTGTACCTGTACTACCTGCAGAATGGGCGGGATATGTACGTGGACCA
GGAACTGGACATCAACCGGCTGTCCGACTACGATGTGGACCATATCGTGCCTCAGAGCTTTCTGAAGGAC
GACTCCATCGACAACAAGGTGCTGACCAGAAGCGACAAGAACCGGGGCAAGAGCGACAACGTGCCCTCCG
AAGAGGTCGTGAAGAAGATGAAGAACTACTGGCGGCAGCTGCTGAACGCCAAGCTGATTACCCAGAGAAA
GTTCGACAATCTGACCAAGGCCGAGAGAGGCGGCCTGAGCGAACTGGATAAGGCCGGCTTCATCAAGAGA
CAGCTGGTGGAAACCCGGCAGATCACAAAGCACGTGGCACAGATCCTGGACTCCCGGATGAACACTAAGT
ACGACGAGAATGACAAGCTGATCCGGGAAGTGAAAGTGATCACCCTGAAGTCCAAGCTGGTGTCCGATTT
CCGGAAGGATTTCCAGTTTTACAAAGTGCGCGAGATCAACAACTACCACCACGCCCACGACGCCTACCTG
AACGCCGTCGTGGGAACCGCCCTGATCAAAAAGTACCCTAAGCTGGAAAGCGAGTTCGTGTACGGCGACT
ACAAGGTGTACGACGTGCGGAAGATGATCGCCAAGAGCGAGCAGGAAATCGGCAAGGCTACCGCCAAGTA
CTTCTTCTACAGCAACATCATGAACTTTTTCAAGACCGAGATTACCCTGGCCAACGGCGAGATCCGGAAG
CGGCCTCTGATCGAGACAAACGGCGAAACCGGGGAGATCGTGTGGGATAAGGGCCGGGATTTTGCCACCG
TGCGGAAAGTGCTGAGCATGCCCCAAGTGAATATCGTGAAAAAGACCGAGGTGCAGACAGGCGGCTTCAG
CAAAGAGTCTATCCTGCCCAAGAGGAACAGCGATAAGCTGATCGCCAGAAAGAAGGACTGGGACCCTAAG
AAGTACGGCGGCTTCGACAGCCCCACCGTGGCCTATTCTGTGCTGGTGGTGGCCAAAGTGGAAAAGGGCA
AGTCCAAGAAACTGAAGAGTGTGAAAGAGCTGCTGGGGATCACCATCATGGAAAGAAGCAGCTTCGAGAA
GAATCCCATCGACTTTCTGGAAGCCAAGGGCTACAAAGAAGTGAAAAAGGACCTGATCATCAAGCTGCCT
AAGTACTCCCTGTTCGAGCTGGAAAACGGCCGGAAGAGAATGCTGGCCTCTGCCGGCGAACTGCAGAAGG
GAAACGAACTGGCCCTGCCCTCCAAATATGTGAACTTCCTGTACCTGGCCAGCCACTATGAGAAGCTGAA
GGGCTCCCCCGAGGATAATGAGCAGAAACAGCTGTTTGTGGAACAGCACAAGCACTACCTGGACGAGATC
ATCGAGCAGATCAGCGAGTTCTCCAAGAGAGTGATCCTGGCCGACGCTAATCTGGACAAAGTGCTGTCCG
CCTACAACAAGCACCGGGATAAGCCCATCAGAGAGCAGGCCGAGAATATCATCCACCTGTTTACCCTGAC
CAATCTGGGAGCCCCTGCCGCCTTCAAGTACTTTGACACCACCATCGACCGGAAGAGGTACACCAGCACC
AAAGAGGTGCTGGACGCCACCCTGATCCACCAGAGCATCACCGGCCTGTACGAGACACGGATCGACCTGT
CTCAGCTGGGAGGCGACAAAAGGCCGGCGGCCACGAAAAAGGCCGGCCAGGCAAAAAAGAAAAAGCTTGA
GGGCAGAGGAAGTCTGCTAACATGCGGTGACGTGGAGGAGAATCCCGGCCCTGCTAGCATGGTGAGCAAG
GGCGAGGAGGATAACATGGCCATCATCAAGGAGTTCATGCGCTTCAAGGTGCACATGGAGGGCTCCGTGA
ACGGCCACGAGTTCGAGATCGAGGGCGAGGGCGAGGGCCGCCCCTACGAGGGCACCCAGACCGCCAAGCT
GAAGGTGACCAAGGGTGGCCCCCTGCCCTTCGCCTGGGACATCCTGTCCCCTCAGTTCATGTACGGCTCC
AAGGCCTACGTGAAGCACCCCGCCGACATCCCCGACTACTTGAAGCTGTCCTTCCCCGAGGGCTTCAAGT
GGGAGCGCGTGATGAACTTCGAGGACGGCGGCGTGGTGACCGTGACCCAGGACTCCTCCCTGCAGGACGG
CGAGTTCATCTACAAGGTGAAGCTGCGCGGCACCAACTTCCCCTCAGACGGCCCCGTAATGCAGAAGAAA
ACCATGGGCTGGGAGGCCTCCTCCGAGCGGATGTACCCCGAGGACGGCGCCCTGAAGGGCGAGATCAAGC
AGAGGCTGAAGCTGAAGGACGGCGGCCACTACGACGCTGAGGTCAAGACCACCTACAAGGCCAAGAAGCC
CGTGCAGCTGCCCGGCGCCTACAACGTCAACATCAAGTTGGACATCACCTCCCACAACGAGGACTACACC
ATCGTGGAACAGTACGAACGCGCCGAGGGCCGCCACTCCACCGGCGGCATGGACGAGCTGTACAAGTAAG
AATTCCTAGAGCTCGCTGATCAGCCTCGACTGTGCCTTCTAGTTGCCAGCCATCTGTTGTTTGCCCCTCC
CCCGTGCCTTCCTTGACCCTGGAAGGTGCCACTCCCACTGTCCTTTCCTAATAAAATGAGGAAATTGCAT
CGCATTGTCTGAGTAGGTGTCATTCTATTCTGGGGGGTGGGGTGGGGCAGGACAGCAAGGGGGAGGATTG
GGAAGAGAATAGCAGGCATGCTGGGGAGCGGCCGCAGGAACCCCTAGTGATGGAGTTGGCCACTCCCTCT
CTGCGCGCTCGCTCGCTCACTGAGGCCGGGCGACCAAAGGTCGCCCGACGCCCGGGCTTTGCCCGGGCGG
CCTCAGTGAGCGAGCGAGCGCGCAGCTGCCTGCAGGGGCGCCTGATGCGGTATTTTCTCCTTACGCATCT
GTGCGGTATTTCACACCGCATA
[142 nt withheld, positions 6743-6884]
C
[141 nt withheld, positions 6886-7026]
CCTTTGACGTTGGAGTCCACGTTCTTT
[37 nt withheld, positions 7054-7090]
ACCCTATCTCGGGCTATTCTTTTGATTTATAAGGGATTTTGCCGATTTCGGCCTATTGGTTAAAAAATGA
GCTGATTTAACAAAAATTTAACGCGAATTTTAACAAAATATTAACGTTTACAATTTTATGGTGCACTCTC
AGTACAATCTGCTCTGATGCCGCATAGTTAAGCCAGCCCCGACACCCGCCAACACCCGCTGACGCGCCCT
GACGGGCTTGTCTGCTCCCGGCATCCGCTTACAGACAAGCTGTGACCGTCTCCGGGAGCTGCATGTGTCA
GAGGTTTTCACCGTCATCACCGAAACGCGCGAGACGAAAGGGCCTCGTGATACGCCTATTTTTATAGGTT
AATGTCATGATAATAATGGTTTCTTAGACGTCAGGTGGCACTTTTCGGGGAAATGTGCGCGGAACCCCTA
TTTGTTTATTTTTCTAAATACATTCAAATATGTATCCGCTCATGAGACAATAACCCTGATAAATGCTTCA
ATAATATTGAAAAAGGAAGAGTATGAGTATTCAACATTTCCGTGTCGCCCTTATTCCCTTTTTTGCGGCA
TTTTGCCTTCCTGTTTTTGCTCACCCAGAAACGCTGGTGAAAGTAAAAGATGCTGAAGATCAGTTGGGTG
CACGAGTGGGTTACATCGAACTGGATCTCAACAGCGGTAAGATCCTTGAGAGTTTTCGCCCCGAAGAACG
TTTTCCAATGATGAGCACTTTTAAAGTTCTGCTATGTGGCGCGGTATTATCCCGTATTGACGCCGGGCAA
GAGCAACTCGGTCGCCGCATACACTATTCTCAGAATGACTTGGTTGAGTACTCACCAGTCACAGAAAAGC
ATCTTACGGATGGCATGACAGTAAGAGAATTATGCAGTGCTGCCATAACCATGAGTGATAACACTGCGGC
CAACTTACTTCTGACAACGATCGGAGGACCGAAGGAGCTAACCGCTTTTTTGCACAACATGGGGGATCAT
GTAACTCGCCTTGATCGTTGGGAACCGGAGCTGAATGAAGCCATACCAAACGACGAGCGTGACACCACGA
TGCCTGTAGCAATGGCAACAACGTTGCGCAAACTATTAACTGGCGAACTACTTACTCTAGCTTCCCGGCA
ACAATTAATAGACTGGATGGAGGCGGATAAAGTTGCAGGACCACTTCTGCGCTCGGCCCTTCCGGCTGGC
TGGTTTATTGCTGATAAATCTGGAGCCGGTGAGCGTGGAAGCCGCGGTATCATTGCAGCACTGGGGCCAG
ATGGTAAGCCCTCCCGTATCGTAGTTATCTACACGACGGGGAGTCAGGCAACTATGGATGAACGAAATAG
ACAGATCGCTGAGATAGGTGCCTCACTGATTAAGCATTGGTAACTGTCAGACCAAGTTTACTCATATATA
CTTTAGATTGATTTAAAACTTCATTTTTAATTTAAAAGGATCTAGGTGAAGATCCTTTTTGATAATCTCA
TGACCAAAATCCCTTAACGTGAGTTTTCGTTCCACTGAGCGTCAGACCCCGTAGAAAAGATCAAAGGATC
TTCTTGAGATCCTTTTTTTCTGCGCGTAATCTGCTGCTTGCAAACAAAAAAACCACCGCTACCAGCGGTG
GTTTGTTTGCCGGATCAAGAGCTACCAACTCTTTTTCCGAAGGTAACTGGCTTCAGCAGAGCGCAGATAC
CAAATACTGTCCTTCTAGTGTAGCCGTAGTTAGGCCACCACTTCAAGAACTCTGTAGCACCGCCTACATA
CCTCGCTCTGCTAATCCTGTTACCAGTGGCTGCTGCCAGTGGCGATAAGTCGTGTCTTACCGGGTTGGAC
TCAAGACGATAGTTACCGGATAAGGCGCAGCGGTCGGGCTGAACGGGGGGTTCGTGCACACAGCCCAGCT
TGGAGCGAACGACCTACACCGAACTGAGATACCTACAGCGTGAGCTATGAGAAAGCGCCACGCTTCCCGA
AGGGAGAAAGGCGGACAGGTATCCGGTAAGCGGCAGGGTCGGAACAGGAGAGCGCACGAGGGAGCTTCCA
GGGGGAAACGCCTGGTATCTTTATAGTCCTGTCGGGTTTCGCCACCTCTGACTTGAGCGTCGATTTTTGT
GATGCTCGTCAGGGGGGCGGAGCCTATGGAAAAACGCCAGCAACGCGGCCTTTTTACGGTTCCTGGCCTT
TTGCTGGCCTTTTGCTCACATGT
Features (pLannotate 1.2.2; 19 found; start..end, strand, type, name):
      7..247     +  promoter       U6 promoter: RNA polymerase III promoter for human U6 snRNA
    274..349     +  misc_RNA       gRNA scaffold: guide RNA scaffold for the Streptococcus pyogenes CRISPR/Cas9 system
    356..399     +  misc_RNA       gRNA scaffold (fragment): guide RNA scaffold for the Streptococcus pyogenes CRISPR/Cas9 system
    446..731     +  enhancer       CMV enhancer: human cytomegalovirus immediate early enhancer; contains an 18-bp deletion relative to the standard CMV enhancer
    733..1010    +  promoter       chicken β-actin promoter: No description available
   1011..1239    +  intron         hybrid intron: hybrid between chicken β-actin (CBA) and minute virus of mice (MMV) introns (Gray et al., 2011)
   1377..2978    +  CDS            Cas9(N): N-terminal portion of Streptococcus pyogenes Cas9 (Zetsche et al., 2015)
   2979..5477    +  CDS            Cas9(C): C-terminal portion of Streptococcus pyogenes Cas9 (Zetsche et al., 2015)
   5478..5525    +  CDS            nucleoplasmin NLS: bipartite nuclear localization signal from nucleoplasmin
   5589..6296    +  CDS            mCherry: mCherry is a basic (constitutively fluorescent) red fluorescent protein published in 2004, derived from Discosoma sp.. It is reported to be a very rapidly-maturing monomer with low acid sensitivity.
   6330..6441    +  polyA_signal   bGH poly(A) signal: bovine growth hormone polyadenylation signal
   6546..6686    +  repeat_region  AAV2 ITR: inverted terminal repeat of adeno-associated virus serotype 2 inverted
   6691..6742    -  misc_feature   bom (fragment): basis of mobility region from pBR322
   6761..7141    +  rep_origin     M13 ori (sequence partly withheld): M13 bacteriophage origin of replication; arrow indicates direction of (+) strand synthesis
   7217..7266    -  misc_feature   bom (fragment): basis of mobility region from pBR322
   7368..7403    -  CDS            rop (fragment): Rop protein, which maintains plasmids at low copy number; rop
   7498..7602    +  promoter       AmpR promoter: bla
   7603..8463    +  CDS            AmpR: β-lactamase; bla; confers resistance to ampicillin, carbenicillin, and related antibiotics
   8634..9222    +  rep_origin     ori: high-copy-number ColE1/pMB1/pBR322/pUC origin of replication
