[The description below was written by a language model from this plasmid's Addgene catalogue record and pLannotate feature annotations shown in this document.]
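Description:
pU6-(BbsI)_CBh-Cas9-T2A-mCherry is an all-in-one mammalian CRISPR expression plasmid of about 9.3 kb, built on the pX330 backbone by inserting a T2A-mCherry fragment between the FseI and EcoRI sites downstream of Cas9. It is propagated in E. coli as a high-copy plasmid through a ColE1/pUC-type origin and selected with ampicillin via the bla (AmpR) gene. The backbone also carries an f1/M13 phage origin and a single annotated AAV2 inverted terminal repeat downstream of the polyadenylation signal. With only one ITR annotated, nothing in the record indicates the plasmid is meant for AAV packaging.

Two expression units sit in tandem. The human U6 RNA polymerase III promoter drives a guide RNA cassette in which a target-specific spacer is cloned into the BbsI sites immediately upstream of the Streptococcus pyogenes gRNA scaffold. The second unit uses the CBh promoter, annotated here as its components: a CMV enhancer, the chicken β-actin promoter and a hybrid CBA/MVM intron. It expresses S. pyogenes Cas9 carrying an N-terminal 3xFLAG tag and NLS (catalogue fields only, not picked up in the feature tables) and a C-terminal nucleoplasmin NLS, followed by T2A and mCherry and terminated by the bGH poly(A) signal. The feature tool splits Cas9 into adjoining N- and C-terminal segments, but these are contiguous and form one full-length coding sequence. Ribosomal skipping at the T2A peptide yields nuclear Cas9 and free mCherry from one transcript, so red fluorescence marks transfected, Cas9-expressing cells and allows them to be identified or sorted. The associated work concerns improving homology-directed repair in Cas9-mediated precise gene editing of mammalian cells. The two sequence records differ by only a few nucleotides and give essentially the same annotation.
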