Addgene plasmid #64324: pU6-(BbsI)_CBh-Cas9-T2A-mCherry
Purpose: Expression vector for sgRNAs cloned into the BbsI sites and for expression of Cas9 linked to mCherry via a T2A peptide
Depositing lab: Ralf Kuehn. Depositing organization: Max-Delbrueck-Centrum fuer Molekulare Medizin (MDC). Publication: Increasing the efficiency of homology-directed repair for CRISPR-Cas9-induced precise gene editing in mammalian cells. Chu VT, Weber T, Wefers B, Wurst W, Sander S, Rajewsky K, Kuhn R. Nat Biotechnol. 2015 Mar 24. doi: 10.1038/nbt.3198. PubMed 25803306.
Backbone
  Vector backbone: pX330
  Backbone manufacturer: Zhang lab (Addgene plasmid # 42230)
  Modifications to backbone: The T2A-mCherry fragment was cloned into FseI & EcoRI sites of pX330 (Addgene plasmid # 42230). The mCherry template was derived from MSCV-IRES-mCherry, a kind gift of Frank Rosenbauer and Martin Janz (Charite, Berlin)
  Vector type: Mammalian Expression, CRISPR
Growth in bacteria
  Bacterial resistance: Ampicillin, 100 μg/mL
  Growth temperature: 37°C
  Growth strain: DH5alpha
  Copy number: High Copy
Gene/Insert 1
  Gene/Insert name: Cas9 (alt name: 3xFLAG-NLS-Cas9-NLS-T2A-mCherry)
  Species: Streptococcus pyogenes
  Insert size (bp): 4500
  GenBank ID: NC_002737.1
  Promoter: CBh
  Tag / fusion protein: 3xFLAG (N terminal on insert); NLS (N terminal on insert); NLS (C terminal on insert); T2A-mCherry (C terminal on insert)
  Cloning method: Unknown
  Sequencing primers: 5′ pCBhPro-F (5'-agggatggttggttggtggg-3') for Cas9
Gene/Insert 2
  Gene/Insert name: sgRNA cassette
  Promoter: U6
  Cloning method: Restriction Enzyme; 5′ cloning site BbsI (unknown if destroyed); 3′ cloning site BbsI (unknown if destroyed)
  Sequencing primers: 5′ hU6-F (5'-GAGGGCCTATTTCCCATGATT-3')
Terms and licenses: Academic/Nonprofit Terms; Industry Terms: Not Available to Industry
How to cite: pU6-(BbsI)_CBh-Cas9-T2A-mCherry was a gift from Ralf Kuehn (Addgene plasmid # 64324 ; http://n2t.net/addgene:64324 ; RRID:Addgene_64324)
