>Addgene plasmid #64324 | pU6-(BbsI)_CBh-Cas9-T2A-mCherry | addgene partial sequence | sequence record 111003 | BGH-rev 5'-TAGAAGGCACAGTCGAGG-3'
GCTCGTCCATGCCGCCGGTGGAGTGGCGGCCCTCGGCGCGTTCGTACTGTTCCACGATGGTGTAGTCCTC
GTTGTGGGAGGTGATGTCCAACTTGATGTTGACGTTGTAGGCGCCGGGCAGCTGCACGGGCTTCTTGGCC
TTGTAGGTGGTCTTGACCTCAGCGTCGTAGTGGCCGCCGTCCTTCAGCTTCAGCCTCTGCTTGATCTCGC
CCTTCAGGGCGCCGTCCTCGGGGTACATCCGCTCGGAGGAGGCCTCCCAGCCCATGGTTTTCTTCTGCAT
TACGGGGCCGTCTGAGGGGAAGTTGGTGCCGCGCAGCTTCACCTTGTAGATGAACTCGCCGTCCTGCAGG
GAGGAGTCCTGGGTCACGGTCACCACGCCGCCGTCCTCGAAGTTCATCACGCGCTCCCACTTGAAGCCCT
CGGGGAAGGACAGCTTCAAGTAGTCGGGGATGTCGGCGGGGTGCTTCACGTAGGCCTTGGAGCCGTACAT
GAACTGAGGGGACAGGATGTCCCAGGCGAAGGGCAGGGGGCCACCCTTGGTCACCTTCAGCTTGGCGGTC
TGGGTGCCCTCGTAGGGGCGGCCCTCGCCCTCGCCCTCGATCTCGAACTCGTGGCCGTTCACGGAGCCCT
CCATGTGCACCTTGAAGCGCATGAACTCCTTGATGATGGCCATGTTATCCTCCTCGCCCTTGCTCACCAT
GCTAGCAGGGCCGGGATTCTCCTCCACGTCACCGCATGTTAGCAGAC
