>Addgene plasmid #64324 | pU6-(BbsI)_CBh-Cas9-T2A-mCherry | addgene partial sequence | sequence record 159190 | hU6-F 5'-GAGGGCCTATTTCCCATGATT-3'
TAATAATTTCTTGGGTAGTTTGCAGTTTTAAAATTATGTTTTAAAATGGACTATCATATGCTTACCGTAA
CTTGAAAGTATTTCGATTTCTTGGCTTTATATATCTTGTGGAAAGGACGAAACACCGGGTCTTCGAGAAG
ACCTGTTTTAGAGCTAGAAATAGCAAGTTAAAATAAGGCTAGTCCGTTATCAACTTGAAAAAGTGGCACC
GAGTCGGTGCTTTTTTGTTTTAGAGCTAGAAATAGCAAGTTAAAATAAGGCTAGTCCGTTTTTAGCGCGT
GCGCCAATTCTGCAGACAAATGGCTCTAGAGGTACCCGTTACATAACTTACGGTAAATGGCCCGCCTGGC
TGACCGCCCAACGACCCCCGCCCATTGACGTCAATAGTAACGCCAATAGGGACTTTCCATTGACGTCAAT
GGGTGGAGTATTTACGGTAAACTGCCCACTTGGCAGTACATCAAGTGTATCATATGCCAAGTACGCCCCC
TATTGACGTCAATGACGG
