>Addgene plasmid #64324 | pU6-(BbsI)_CBh-Cas9-T2A-mCherry | addgene partial sequence | sequence record 193778 | Addgene Partial NGS Result
GCTGCCTTCGCCCCGTGCCCCGCTCCGCCGCCGCCTCGCGCCGCCCGCCCCGGCTCTGACTGACCGCGTT
ACTCCCACAGGTGAGCGGGCGGGACGGCCCTTCTCCTCCGGGCTGTAATTAGCTGAGCAAGAGGTAAGGG
TTTAAGGGATGGTTGGTTGGTGGGGTATTAATGTTTAATTACCTGGAGCACCTGCCTGAAATCACTTTTT
TTCAGGTTGGACCGGTGCCACCATGGACTATAAGGACCACGACGGAGACTACAAGGATCATGATATTGAT
TACAAAGACGATGACGATAAGATGGCCCCAAAGAAGAAGCGGAAGGTCGGTATCCACGGAGTCCCAGCAG
CCGACAAGAAGTACAGCATCGGCCTGGACATCGGCACCAACTCTGTGGGCTGGGCCGTGATCACCGACGA
GTACAAGGTGCCCAGCAAGAAATTCAAGGTGCTGGGCAACACCGACCGGCACAGCATCAAGAAGAACCTG
ATCGGAGCCCTGCTGTTCGACAGCGGCGAAACAGCCGAGGCCACCCGGCTGAAGAGAACCGCCAGAAGAA
GATACACCAGACGGAAGAACCGGATCTGCTATCTGCAAGAGATCTTCAGCAACGAGATGGCCAAGGTGGA
CGACAGCTTCTTCCACAGACTGGAAGAGTCCTTCCTGGTGGAAGAGGATAAGAAGCACGAGCGGCACCCC
ATCTTCGGCAACATCGTGGACGAGGTGGCCTACCACGAGAAGTACCCCACCATCTACCACCTGAGAAAGA
AACTGGTGGACAGCACCGACAAGGCCGACCTGCGGCTGATCTATCTGGCCCTGGCCCACATGATCAAGTT
CCGGGGCCACTTCCTGATCGAGGGCGACCTGAACCCCGACAACAGCGACGTGGACAAGCTGTTCATCCAG
CTGGTGCAGACCTACAACCAGCTGTTCGAGGAAAACCCCATCAACGCCAGCGGCGTGGACGCCAAGGCCA
TCCTGTCTGCCAGACTGAGCAAGAGCAGACGGCTGGAAAATCTGATCGCCCAGCTGCCCGGCGAGAAGAA
GAATGGCCTGTTCGGAAACCTGATTGCCCTGAGCCTGGGCCTGACCCCCAACTTCAAGAGCAACTTCGAC
CTGGCCGAGGATGCCAAACTGCAGCTGAGCAAGGACACCTACGACGACGACCTGGACAACCTGCTGGCCC
AGATCGGCGACCAGTACGCCGACCTGTTTCTGGCCGCCAAGAACCTGTCCGACGCCATCCTGCTGAGCGA
CATCCTGAGAGTGAACACCGAGATCACCAAGGCCCCCCTGAGCGCCTCTATGATCAAGAGATACGACGAG
CACCACCAGGACCTGACCCTGCTGAAAGCTCTCGTGCGGCAGCAGCTGCCTGAGAAGTACAAAGAGATTT
TCTTCGACCAGAGCAAGAACGGCTACGCCGGCTACATTGACGGCGGAGCCAGCCAGGAAGAGTTCTACAA
GTTCATCAAGCCCATCCTGGAAAAGATGGACGGCACCGAGGAACTGCTCGTGAAGCTGAACAGAGAGGAC
CTGCTGCGGAAGCAGCGGACCTTCGACAACGGCAGCATCCCCCACCAGATCCACCTGGGAGAGCTGCACG
CCATTCTGCGGCGGCAGGAAGATTTTTACCCATTCCTGAAGGACAACCGGGAAAAGATCGAGAAGATCCT
GACCTTCCGCATCCCCTACTACGTGGGCCCTCTGGCCAGGGGAAACAGCAGATTCGCCTGGATGACCAGA
AAGAGCGAGGAAACCATCACCCCCTGGAACTTCGAGGAAGTGGTGGACAAGGGCGCTTCCGCCCAGAGCT
TCATCGAGCGGATGACCAACTTCGATAAGAACCTGCCCAACGAGAAGGTGCTGCCCAAGCACAGCCTGCT
GTACGAGTACTTCACCGTGTATAACGAGCTGACCAAAGTGAAATACGTGACCGAGGGAATGAGAAAGCCC
GCCTTCCTGAGCGGCGAGCAGAAAAAGGCCATCGTGGACCTGCTGTTCAAGACCAACCGGAAAGTGACCG
TGAAGCAGCTGAAAGAGGACTACTTCAAGAAAATCGAGTGCTTCGACTCCGTGGAAATCTCCGGCGTGGA
AGATCGGTTCAACGCCTCCCTGGGCACATACCACGATCTGCTGAAAATTATCAAGGACAAGGACTTCCTG
GACAATGAGGAAAACGAGGACATTCTGGAAGATATCGTGCTGACCCTGACACTGTTTGAGGACAGAGAGA
TGATCGAGGAACGGCTGAAAACCTATGCCCACCTGTTCGACGACAAAGTGATGAAGCAGCTGAAGCGGCG
GAGATACACCGGCTGGGGCAGGCTGAGCCGGAAGCTGATCAACGGCATCCGGGACAAGCAGTCCGGCAAG
ACAATCCTGGATTTCCTGAAGTCCGACGGCTTCGCCAACAGAAACTTCATGCAGCTGATCCACGACGACA
GCCTGACCTTTAAAGAGGACATCCAGAAAGCCCAGGTGTCCGGCCAGGGCGATAGCCTGCACGAGCACAT
TGCCAATCTGGCCGGCAGCCCCGCCATTAAGAAGGGCATCCTGCAGACAGTGAAGGTGGTGGACGAGCTC
GTGAAAGTGATGGGCCGGCACAAGCCCGAGAACATCGTGATCGAAATGGCCAGAGAGAACCAGACCACCC
AGAAGGGACAGAAGAACAGCCGCGAGAGAATGAAGCGGATCGAAGAGGGCATCAAAGAGCTGGGCAGCCA
GATCCTGAAAGAACACCCCGTGGAAAACACCCAGCTGCAGAACGAGAAGCTGTACCTGTACTACCTGCAG
AATGGGCGGGATATGTACGTGGACCAGGAACTGGACATCAACCGGCTGTCCGACTACGATGTGGACCATA
TCGTGCCTCAGAGCTTTCTGAAGGACGACTCCATCGACAACAAGGTGCTGACCAGAAGCGACAAGAACCG
GGGCAAGAGCGACAACGTGCCCTCCGAAGAGGTCGTGAAGAAGATGAAGAACTACTGGCGGCAGCTGCTG
AACGCCAAGCTGATTACCCAGAGAAAGTTCGACAATCTGACCAAGGCCGAGAGAGGCGGCCTGAGCGAAC
TGGATAAGGCCGGCTTCATCAAGAGACAGCTGGTGGAAACCCGGCAGATCACAAAGCACGTGGCACAGAT
CCTGGACTCCCGGATGAACACTAAGTACGACGAGAATGACAAGCTGATCCGGGAAGTGAAAGTGATCACC
CTGAAGTCCAAGCTGGTGTCCGATTTCCGGAAGGATTTCCAGTTTTACAAAGTGCGCGAGATCAACAACT
ACCACCACGCCCACGACGCCTACCTGAACGCCGTCGTGGGAACCGCCCTGATCAAAAAGTACCCTAAGCT
GGAAAGCGAGTTCGTGTACGGCGACTACAAGGTGTACGACGTGCGGAAGATGATCGCCAAGAGCGAGCAG
GAAATCGGCAAGGCTACCGCCAAGTACTTCTTCTACAGCAACATCATGAACTTTTTCAAGACCGAGATTA
CCCTGGCCAACGGCGAGATCCGGAAGCGGCCTCTGATCGAGACAAACGGCGAAACCGGGGAGATCGTGTG
GGATAAGGGCCGGGATTTTGCCACCGTGCGGAAAGTGCTGAGCATGCCCCAAGTGAATATCGTGAAAAAG
ACCGAGGTGCAGACAGGCGGCTTCAGCAAAGAGTCTATCCTGCCCAAGAGGAACAGCGATAAGCTGATCG
CCAGAAAGAAGGACTGGGACCCTAAGAAGTACGGCGGCTTCGACAGCCCCACCGTGGCCTATTCTGTGCT
GGTGGTGGCCAAAGTGGAAAAGGGCAAGTCCAAGAAACTGAAGAGTGTGAAAGAGCTGCTGGGGATCACC
ATCATGGAAAGAAGCAGCTTCGAGAAGAATCCCATCGACTTTCTGGAAGCCAAGGGCTACAAAGAAGTGA
AAAAGGACCTGATCATCAAGCTGCCTAAGTACTCCCTGTTCGAGCTGGAAAACGGCCGGAAGAGAATGCT
GGCCTCTGCCGGCGAACTGCAGAAGGGAAACGAACTGGCCCTGCCCTCCAAATATGTGAACTTCCTGTAC
CTGGCCAGCCACTATGAGAAGCTGAAGGGCTCCCCCGAGGATAATGAGCAGAAACAGCTGTTTGTGGAAC
AGCACAAGCACTACCTGGACGAGATCATCGAGCAGATCAGCGAGTTCTCCAAGAGAGTGATCCTGGCCGA
CGCTAATCTGGACAAAGTGCTGTCCGCCTACAACAAGCACCGGGATAAGCCCATCAGAGAGCAGGCCGAG
AATATCATCCACCTGTTTACCCTGACCAATCTGGGAGCCCCTGCCGCCTTCAAGTACTTTGACACCACCA
TCGACCGGAAGAGGTACACCAGCACCAAAGAGGTGCTGGACGCCACCCTGATCCACCAGAGCATCACCGG
CCTGTACGAGACACGGATCGACCTGTCTCAGCTGGGAGGCGACAAAAGGCCGGCGGCCACGAAAAAGGCC
GGCCAGGCAAAAAAGAAAAAGCTTGAGGGCAGAGGAAGTCTGCTAACATGCGGTGACGTGGAGGAGAATC
CCGGCCCTGCTAGCATGGTGAGCAAGGGCGAGGAGGATAACATGGCCATCATCAAGGAGTTCATGCGCTT
CAAGGTGCACATGGAGGGCTCCGTGAACGGCCACGAGTTCGAGATCGAGGGCGAGGGCGAGGGCCGCCCC
TACGAGGGCACCCAGACCGCCAAGCTGAAGGTGACCAAGGGTGGCCCCCTGCCCTTCGCCTGGGACATCC
TGTCCCCTCAGTTCATGTACGGCTCCAAGGCCTACGTGAAGCACCCCGCCGACATCCCCGACTACTTGAA
GCTGTCCTTCCCCGAGGGCTTCAAGTGGGAGCGCGTGATGAACTTCGAGGACGGCGGCGTGGTGACCGTG
ACCCAGGACTCCTCCCTGCAGGACGGCGAGTTCATCTACAAGGTGAAGCTGCGCGGCACCAACTTCCCCT
CAGACGGCCCCGTAATGCAGAAGAAAACCATGGGCTGGGAGGCCTCCTCCGAGCGGATGTACCCCGAGGA
CGGCGCCCTGAAGGGCGAGATCAAGCAGAGGCTGAAGCTGAAGGACGGCGGCCACTACGACGCTGAGGTC
AAGACCACCTACAAGGCCAAGAAGCCCGTGCAGCTGCCCGGCGCCTACAACGTCAACATCAAGTTGGACA
TCACCTCCCACAACGAGGACTACACCATCGTGGAACAGTACGAACGCGCCGAGGGCCGCCACTCCACCGG
CGGCATGGACGAGCTGTACAAGTAAGAATTCCTAGAGCTCGCTGATCAGCCTCGACTGTGCCTTCTAGTT
GCCAGCCATCTGTTGTTTGCCCCTCCCCCGTGCCTTCCTTGACCCTGGAAGGTGCCACTCCCACTGTCCT
TTCCTAATAAAATGAGGAAATTGCATCGCATTGTCTGAGTAGGTGTCATTCTATTCTGGGGGGTGGGGTG
GGGCAGGACAGCAAGGGGGAGGATTGGGAAGAGAATAGCAGGCATGCTGGGGAGCGGCCGCAGGAACCCC
TAGTGATGGAGTTGGCCACTCCCTCTCTGCGCGCTCGCTCGCTCACTGAGGCCGGGCGACCAAAGGTCGC
CCGACGCCCGGGCTTTGCCCGGGCGGCCTCAGTGAGCGAGCGAGCGCGCAGCTGCCTGCAGGGGCGCCTG
ATGCGGTATTTTCTCCTTACGCATCTGTGCGGTATTTCACACCGCATA
[95 nt withheld, positions 5719-5813]
T
[46 nt withheld, positions 5815-5860]
C
[141 nt withheld, positions 5862-6002]
CCTTTGACGTTGGAGTCCACGTTCTTT
[37 nt withheld, positions 6030-6066]
ACTCTATCTCGGGCTATTCTTTTGATTTATAAGGGATTTTGCCGATTTCGGTCTATTGGTTAAAAAATGA
GCTGATTTAACAAAAATTTAACGCGAATTTTAACAAAATATTAACGTTTACAATTTTATGGTGCACTCTC
AGTACAATCTGCTCTGATGCCGCATAGTTAAGCCAGCCCCGACACCCGCCAACACCCGCTGACGCGCCCT
GACGGGCTTGTCTGCTCCCGGCATCCGCTTACAGACAAGCTGTGACCGTCTCCGGGAGCTGCATGTGTCA
GAGGTTTTCACCGTCATCACCGAAACGCGCGAGACGAAAGGGCCTCGTGATACGCCTATTTTTATAGGTT
AATGTCATGATAATAATGGTTTCTTAGACGTCAGGTGGCACTTTTCGGGGAAATGTGCGCGGAACCCCTA
TTTGTTTATTTTTCTAAATACATTCAAATATGTATCCGCTCATGAGACAATAACCCTGATAAATGCTTCA
ATAATATTGAAAAAGGAAGAGTATGAGTATTCAACATTTCCGTGTCGCCCTTATTCCCTTTTTTGCGGCA
TTTTGCCTTCCTGTTTTTGCTCACCCAGAAACGCTGGTGAAAGTAAAAGATGCTGAAGATCAGTTGGGTG
CACGAGTGGGTTACATCGAACTGGATCTCAACAGCGGTAAGATCCTTGAGAGTTTTCGCCCCGAAGAACG
TTTTCCAATGATGAGCACTTTTAAAGTTCTGCTATGTGGCGCGGTATTATCCCGTATTGACGCCGGGCAA
GAGCAACTCGGTCGCCGCATACACTATTCTCAGAATGACTTGGTTGAGTACTCACCAGTCACAGAAAAGC
ATCTTACGGATGGCATGACAGTAAGAGAATTATGCAGTGCTGCCATAACCATGAGTGATAACACTGCGGC
CAACTTACTTCTGACAACGATCGGAGGACCGAAGGAGCTAACCGCTTTTTTGCACAACATGGGGGATCAT
GTAACTCGCCTTGATCGTTGGGAACCGGAGCTGAATGAAGCCATACCAAACGACGAGCGTGACACCACGA
TGCCTGTAGCAATGGCAACAACGTTGCGCAAACTATTAACTGGCGAACTACTTACTCTAGCTTCCCGGCA
ACAATTAATAGACTGGATGGAGGCGGATAAAGTTGCAGGACCACTTCTGCGCTCGGCCCTTCCGGCTGGC
TGGTTTATTGCTGATAAATCTGGAGCCGGTGAGCGTGGAAGCCGCGGTATCATTGCAGCACTGGGGCCAG
ATGGTAAGCCCTCCCGTATCGTAGTTATCTACACGACGGGGAGTCAGGCAACTATGGATGAACGAAATAG
ACAGATCGCTGAGATAGGTGCCTCACTGATTAAGCATTGGTAACTGTCAGACCAAGTTTACTCATATATA
CTTTAGATTGATTTAAAACTTCATTTTTAATTTAAAAGGATCTAGGTGAAGATCCTTTTTGATAATCTCA
TGACCAAAATCCCTTAACGTGAGTTTTCGTTCCACTGAGCGTCAGACCCCGTAGAAAAGATCAAAGGATC
TTCTTGAGATCCTTTTTTTCTGCGCGTAATCTGCTGCTTGCAAACAAAAAAACCACCGCTACCAGCGGTG
GTTTGTTTGCCGGATCAAGAGCTACCAACTCTTTTTCCGAAGGTAACTGGCTTCAGCAGAGCGCAGATAC
CAAATACTGTTCTTCTAGTGTAGCCGTAGTTAGGCCACCACTTCAAGAACTCTGTAGCACCGCCTACATA
CCTCGCTCTGCTAATCCTGTTACCAGTGGCTGCTGCCAGTGGCGATAAGTCGTGTCTTACCGGGTTGGAC
TCAAGACGATAGTTACCGGATAAGGCGCAGCGGTCGGGCTGAACGGGGGGTTCGTGCACACAGCCCAGCT
TGGAGCGAACGACCTACACCGAACTGAGATACCTACAGCGTGAGCTATGAGAAAGCGCCACGCTTCCCGA
AGGGAGAAAGGCGGACAGGTATCCGGTAAGCGGCAGGGTCGGAACAGGAGAGCGCACGAGGGAGCTTCCA
GGGGGAAACGCCTGGTATCTTTATAGTCCTGTCGGGTTTCGCCACCTCTGACTTGAGCGTCGATTTTTGT
GATGCTCGTCAGGGGGGCGGAGCCTATGGAAAAACGCCAGCAACGCGGCCTTTTTACGGTTCCTGGCCTT
TTGCTGGCCTTTTGCTCACATGTGAGGGCCTATTTCCCATGATTCCTTCATATTTGCATATACGATACAA
GGCTGTTAGAGAGATAATTGGAATTAATTTGACTGTAAACACAAAGATATTAGTACAAAATACGTGACGT
AGAAAGTAATAATTTCTTGGGTAGTTTGCAGTTTTAAAATTATGTTTTAAAATGGACTATCATATGCTTA
CCGTAACTTGAAAGTATTTCGATTTCTTGGCTTTATATATCTTGTGGAAAGGACGAAACACCGGGTCTTC
GAGAAGACCTGTTTTAGAGCTAGAAATAGCAAGTTAAAATAAGGCTAGTCCGTTATCAACTTGAAAAAGT
GGCACCGAGTCGGTGCTTTTTTGTTTTAGAGCTAGAAATAGCAAGTTAAAATAAGGCTAGTCCGTTTTTA
GCGCGTGCGCCAATTCTGCAGACAAATGGCTCTAGAGGTACCCGTTACATAACTTACGGTAAATGGCCCG
CCTGGCTGACCGCCCAACGACCCCCGCCCATTGACGTCAATAGTAACGCCAATAGGGACTTTCCATTGAC
GTCAATGGGTGGAGTATTTACGGTAAACTGCCCACTTGGCAGTACATCAAGTGTATCATATGCCAAGTAC
GCCCCCTATTGACGTCAATGACGGTAAATGGCCCGCCTGGCATTGTGCCCAGTACATGACCTTATGGGAC
TTTCCTACTTGGCAGTACATCTACGTATTAGTCATCGCTATTACCATGGTCGAGGTGAGCCCCACGTTCT
GCTTCACTCTCCCCATCTCC
